Addgene plasmid #123937: MTK0_022
Purpose: Encodes the spacer TU with connectors L4 R5 as a type 0 part to be used in the MTK system
Depositing lab: Hana El-Samad. Depositing organization: University of California, San Francisco (UCSF). Publication: A Toolkit for Rapid Modular Construction of Biological Circuits in Mammalian Cells. Fonseca JP, Bonny AR, Kumar GR, Ng AH, Town J, Wu QC, Aslankoohi E, Chen SY, Dods G, Harrigan P, Osimiri LC, Kistler AL, El-Samad H. ACS Synth Biol. 2019 Nov 15;8(11):2593-2606. doi: 10.1021/acssynbio.9b00322. Epub 2019 Nov 5. PubMed 31686495.
Backbone
  Vector backbone: self-made
  Vector type: Mammalian Expression
Growth in bacteria
  Bacterial resistance: Ampicillin, 100 μg/mL
  Growth temperature: 37°C
  Growth strain: DH5alpha
  Copy number: Unknown
Gene/Insert
  Gene/Insert name: TUL4R5 spacer
  Species: Synthetic
  Cloning method: Restriction Enzyme; 5′ cloning site unknown (unknown if destroyed); 3′ cloning site unknown (unknown if destroyed)
Terms and licenses: Academic/Nonprofit Terms; Industry Terms: Not Available to Industry
Depositor comments: Type 0 parts are generally destination vectors in the MTK Please visit https://www.biorxiv.org/content/10.1101/506188v2 for BioRxiv preprint
How to cite: MTK0_022 was a gift from Hana El-Samad (Addgene plasmid # 123937 ; http://n2t.net/addgene:123937 ; RRID:Addgene_123937)
