[The description below was written by a language model from this plasmid's Addgene catalogue record and pLannotate feature annotations shown in this document.]
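Description:
MTK0_022 is a type 0 part from the Mammalian Toolkit (MTK), a modular hierarchical cloning system for building genetic circuits in mammalian cells. The catalogue entry describes it as carrying a synthetic "spacer" transcriptional unit flanked by the L4 and R5 connectors. In such toolkits, connector sequences define the position a transcriptional unit takes when several units are joined into a multi-gene plasmid. A spacer unit with a given left/right connector pair therefore presumably serves to occupy or bridge a slot in an assembly that has fewer units than positions. The depositor notes that type 0 parts are generally destination vectors in the MTK. The backbone is listed as self-made, and the cloning sites are not recorded.

The 5,007 nt sequenced record is propagated in E. coli through a high-copy ColE1/pUC-type origin and selected with ampicillin through the bla gene under its native promoter. T3 and T7 phage promoters flank this bacterial segment. The annotation also finds a mammalian cassette: the human CMV immediate-early enhancer and promoter, followed by the blue fluorescent protein TagBFP, then a blasticidin S deaminase coding sequence, and a bovine growth hormone polyadenylation signal. The table does not annotate what links TagBFP to BSD, so it is unclear how both are expressed from one transcript. The arrangement would nonetheless suggest combined fluorescent marking and blasticidin selection in mammalian cells. The connectors themselves are not annotated, roughly 800 nt between the T7 promoter and the CMV enhancer is unannotated, and the catalogue fields do not explain how the TagBFP–BSD cassette relates to the "spacer" designation.
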