Features (pLannotate 1.2.2; 10 found; start..end, strand, type, name):
     17..35      -  promoter       T3 promoter: promoter for bacteriophage T3 RNA polymerase
    142..1002    -  CDS            AmpR: β-lactamase; bla; confers resistance to ampicillin, carbenicillin, and related antibiotics
   1003..1107    -  promoter       AmpR promoter: bla
   1210..1798    +  rep_origin     ori: high-copy-number ColE1/pMB1/pBR322/pUC origin of replication
   1910..1928    +  promoter       T7 promoter: promoter for bacteriophage T7 RNA polymerase
   2745..3045    +  enhancer       CMV enhancer: human cytomegalovirus immediate early enhancer
   3046..3249    +  promoter       CMV promoter: human cytomegalovirus (CMV) immediate early promoter
   3271..3969    +  CDS            TagBFP: TagBFP is a basic (constitutively fluorescent) blue fluorescent protein published in 2008, derived from Entacmaea quadricolor. It is reported to be a very rapidly-maturing monomer with very low acid sensitivity.
   4081..4479    +  CDS            BSD: blasticidin S deaminase; Aspergillus terreus BSD; confers resistance to blasticidin
   4497..4704    +  polyA_signal   bGH poly(A) signal: bovine growth hormone polyadenylation signal
>Addgene plasmid #123937 | MTK0_022 | addgene full sequence | sequence record 250100 | Addgene NGS Result
AATCCAGCTTTTGTTCCCTTTAGTGAGGGTTAATTCCGAGCGGCCGCGATTATCAAAAAGGATCTTCACC
TAGATCCTTTTAAATTAAAAATGAAGTTTTAAATCAATCTAAAGTATATATGAGTAAACTTGGTCTGACA
GTTACCAATGCTTAATCAGTGAGGCACCTATCTCAGCGATCTGTCTATTTCGTTCATCCATAGTTGCCTG
ACTCCCCGTCGTGTAGATAACTACGATACGGGAGGGCTTACCATCTGGCCCCAGTGCTGCAATGATACCG
CGGGACCCACGCTCACCGGCTCCAGATTTATCAGCAATAAACCAGCCAGCCGGAAGGGCCGAGCGCAGAA
GTGGTCCTGCAACTTTATCCGCCTCCATCCAGTCTATTAATTGTTGCCGGGAAGCTAGAGTAAGTAGTTC
GCCAGTTAATAGTTTGCGCAACGTTGTTGCCATTGCTACAGGCATCGTGGTGTCACGCTCGTCGTTTGGT
ATGGCTTCATTCAGCTCCGGTTCCCAACGATCAAGGCGAGTTACATGATCCCCCATGTTGTGCAAAAAAG
CGGTTAGCTCCTTCGGTCCTCCGATCGTTGTCAGAAGTAAGTTGGCCGCAGTGTTATCACTCATGGTTAT
GGCAGCACTGCATAATTCTCTTACTGTCATGCCATCCGTAAGATGCTTTTCTGTGACTGGTGAGTACTCA
ACCAAGTCATTCTGAGAATAGTGTATGCGGCGACCGAGTTGCTCTTGCCCGGCGTCAATACGGGATAATA
CCGCGCCACATAGCAGAACTTTAAAAGTGCTCATCATTGGAAAACGTTCTTCGGGGCGAAAACTCTCAAG
GATCTTACCGCTGTTGAGATCCAGTTCGATGTAACCCACTCGTGCACCCAACTGATCTTCAGCATCTTTT
ACTTTCACCAGCGTTTCTGGGTGAGCAAAAACAGGAAGGCAAAATGCCGCAAAAAAGGGAATAAGGGCGA
CACGGAAATGTTGAATACTCATACTCTTCCTTTTTCAATATTATTGAAGCATTTATCAGGGTTATTGTCT
CATGAGCGGATACATATTTGAATGTATTTAGAAAAATAAACAAATAGGGGTTCCGCGCACATTTCCCCGA
AAAGTGCCACCTGTCATGACCAAAATCCCTTAACGTGAGTTTTCGTTCCACTGAGCGTCAGACCCCGTAG
AAAAGATCAAAGGATCTTCTTGAGATCCTTTTTTTCTGCGCGTAATCTGCTGCTTGCAAACAAAAAAACC
ACCGCTACCAGCGGTGGTTTGTTTGCCGGATCAAGAGCTACCAACTCTTTTTCCGAAGGTAACTGGCTTC
AGCAGAGCGCAGATACCAAATACTGTTCTTCTAGTGTAGCCGTAGTTAGGCCACCACTTCAAGAACTCTG
TAGCACCGCCTACATACCTCGCTCTGCTAATCCTGTTACCAGTGGCTGCTGCCAGTGGCGATAAGTCGTG
TCTTACCGGGTTGGACTCAAGACGATAGTTACCGGATAAGGCGCAGCGGTCGGGCTGAACGGGGGGTTCG
TGCACACAGCCCAGCTTGGAGCGAACGACCTACACCGAACTGAGATACCTACAGCGTGAGCTATGAGAAA
GCGCCACGCTTCCCGAAGGGAGAAAGGCGGACAGGTATCCGGTAAGCGGCAGGGTCGGAACAGGAGAGCG
CACGAGGGAGCTTCCAGGGGGAAACGCCTGGTATCTTTATAGTCCTGTCGGGTTTCGCCACCTCTGACTT
GAGCGTCGATTTTTGTGATGCTCGTCAGGGGGGCGGAGCCTATGGAAAAACGCCAGCAACGCGGCCTTTT
TACGGTTCCTGGCCTTTTGCTGGCCTTTTGCTCACATGTTCTTTCCTGCGTTATCCCCTGATTCTGTGGA
TAACCGTGCGGCCGCCAATTAATACGACTCACTATAGGGCGAATTGGGGCGCGCCATTCTAGATTAACCC
TAGAAAGATAGTCTGCGTAAAATTGACGCATGCATTCTTGAAATATTGCTCTCTCTTTCTAAATAGCGCG
AATCCGTCGCTGTGCATTTAGGACATCTCAGTCGCCGCTTGGAGCTCCCGTGAGGCGTGCTTGTCAATGC
GGTAAGTGTCACTGATTTTGAACTATAACGACCGCGTGAGTCAAAATGACGCATGATTATCTTTTACGTG
ACTTTTAAGATTTAACTCATACGATAATTATATTGTTATTTCATGTTCTACTTACGTGATAACTTATTAT
ATATATATTTTCTTGTTATAGATATCAACTAGAATGCTAGCATGGGCCCAGATCTCCATGGGCCCTGAAT
TCGCATCTAGAGCCTGCACTAGACGAACTAGGCAAGATGCGTCCAATCCGTCTAAACATGGTGACAACGC
TGGACAGATGACGTAACACCGAGCCACATCCTGAAATCGAGGCAGGCTAACCGAAACCGTGACAATGCAA
AGAGACAGCCTGACCGTCTCAGGTAGACTACCCATGAGTCACAATGAACGACTAGAGATCTATGTGAGGA
TCCTAACTCGAGATCGAGCTGAAGTTGAGACGACGCACAAGGTCAGGGCACTCATGCGACAATCAACTCG
ATGCATGATCCGCACCATTGTCGAGGGGCCAGCGTCAATAGTGCCGATGACCACAGACCCGGTTAAGACA
TAGCCGAATGGAGCCGCGCCGACCACAGAATGATAACTAGTGCACTGCAGTACAGCGGTGGGCTCTATGG
GGTACCTACGTAGGTACATAACTTACGGTAAATGGCCCGCCTGGCTGACCGCCCAACGACCCCCGCCCAT
TGACGTCAATAATGACGTATGTTCCCATAGTAACGCCAATAGGGACTTTCCATTGACGTCAATGGGTGGA
GTATTTACGGTAAACTGCCCACTTGGCAGTACATCAAGTGTATCATATGCCAAGTACGCCCCCTATTGAC
GTCAATGACGGTAAATGGCCCGCCTGGCATTATGCCCAGTACATGACCTTATGGGACTTTCCTACTTGGC
AGTACATCTACGTATTAGTCATCGCTATTACCATGGTGATGCGGTTTTGGCAGTACATCAATGGGCGTGG
ATAGCGGTTTGACTCACGGGGATTTCCAAGTCTCCACCCCATTGACGTCAATGGGAGTTTGTTTTGGCAC
CAAAATCAACGGGACTTTCCAAAATGTCGTAACAACTCCGCCCCATTGACGCAAATGGGCGGTAGGCGTG
TACGGTGGGAGGTCTATATAAGCAGAGCTCGTTTAGTGAACCGTCAGATAATGAGCGAGCTGATTAAGGA
GAACATGCACATGAAGCTGTACATGGAGGGCACCGTGGACAACCATCACTTCAAGTGCACATCCGAGGGC
GAAGGCAAGCCCTACGAGGGCACCCAGACCATGAGAATCAAGGTGGTCGAGGGCGGCCCTCTCCCCTTCG
CCTTCGACATCCTGGCTACTAGCTTCCTCTACGGCAGCAAGACCTTCATCAACCACACCCAGGGCATCCC
CGACTTCTTCAAGCAGTCCTTCCCTGAGGGCTTCACATGGGAGAGAGTCACCACATACGAAGACGGGGGC
GTGCTGACCGCTACCCAGGACACCAGCCTCCAGGACGGCTGCCTCATCTACAACGTCAAGATCAGAGGGG
TGAACTTCACATCCAACGGCCCTGTGATGCAGAAGAAAACACTCGGCTGGGAGGCCTTCACCGAAACGCT
GTACCCCGCTGACGGCGGCCTGGAAGGCAGAAACGACATGGCCCTGAAGCTCGTGGGCGGGAGCCATCTG
ATCGCAAACATCAAGACCACATATAGATCCAAGAAACCCGCTAAGAACCTCAAGATGCCTGGCGTCTACT
ATGTGGACTACAGACTGGAAAGAATCAAGGAGGCCAACAACGAAACCTACGTCGAGCAGCACGAGGTGGC
AGTGGCCAGATACTGCGACCTCCCTAGCAAACTGGGGCACAAGCTTAATCCCAAGAAGAAGAGGAAGGTG
GAGGACGCCCGTACGAGTACTGGAAGCGGAGAGGGCAGAGGAAGTCTGCTAACATGCGGTGACGTCGAGG
AGAATCCTGGACCTGGATCCATGGCCAAGCCTTTGTCTCAAGAAGAATCCACCCTCATTGAAAGAGCAAC
GGCTACAATCAACAGCATCCCCATCTCTGAAGACTACAGCGTCGCCAGCGCAGCTCTCTCTAGCGACGGC
CGCATCTTCACTGGTGTCAATGTATATCATTTTACTGGGGGACCTTGTGCAGAACTCGTGGTGCTGGGCA
CTGCTGCTGCTGCGGCAGCTGGCAACCTGACTTGTATCGTCGCGATCGGAAATGAGAACAGGGGCATCTT
GAGCCCCTGCGGACGGTGCCGACAGGTGCTTCTCGATCTGCATCCTGGGATCAAAGCCATAGTGAAGGAC
AGTGATGGACAGCCGACGGCAGTTGGGATTCGTGAATTGCTGCCCTCTGGTTATGTGTGGGAGGGCTAAC
TCGAGCGACGCCTCGACTGTGCCTTCTAGTTGCCAGCCATCTGTTGTTTGCCCCTCCCCCGTGCCTTCCT
TGACCCTGGAAGGTGCCACTCCCACTGTCCTTTCCTAATAAAATGAGGAAATTGCATCGCATTGTCTGAG
TAGGTGTCATTCTATTCTGGGGGGTGGGGTGGGGCAGGACAGCAAGGGGGAGGATTGGGAAGACAATAGC
AGGCATGCTGGGGATGCGGTGGGCTCTATGAGTATCGATACTAGTTAAAAGTTTTGTTACTTTATAGAAG
AAATTTTGAGTTTTTGTTTTTTTTTAATAAATAAATAAACATAAATAAATTGTTTGTTGAATTTATTATT
AGTATGTAAGTGTAAATATAATAAAACTTAATATCTATTCAAATTAATAAATAAACCTCGATATACAGAC
CGATAAAACACATGCGTCAATTTTACGCATGATTATCTTTAACGTACGTCACAATATGATTATCTTTCTA
GGGTTAATCTAGTATACGCGTATGCGGCCGCTTAATT
